>Addgene plasmid #29246 | pEMS1498 | addgene partial sequence | sequence record 38840 | LacZ-R 5'-GACAGTATCGGCCTCAGGAA-3'
GCTTCTGGTGCCGGAAACCAGGCAAAGCGCCATTCGCCATTCAGGCTGCGCAACTGTTGGGAAGGGCGAT
CGGTGCGGGCCTCTTCGCTATTACGCCAGCTGGCGAAAGGGGGATGTGCTGCAAGGCGATTAAGTTGGGT
AACGCCAGGGTTTTCCCAGTCACGACGTTGTAAAACGACGGGATCCGCCATGGTGGCGGAAGTTCCTATA
CCTTTTGAAGAATAGGAACTTCGGAATAGGAACTTCCTGTGGAGAGAAAGGCAAAGTGGATGTCAGTAAG
ACCAATAGGTGCCTATCAGAAACGCAAGAGTCTTCTCTGTCTCGACAAGCCCAGTTTCTATTGGTCTCCT
TAAACCTGTCTTGTAACCTTGATACTTACGGCGCGCCAGGGGTCAGCGCAGCCTAAACTCCCGCCCTCCC
TGGCTCCACCCCGGAAACGGACCGTTACTATTACGTCACAGGGATGTCGTTGCGCACTAGGTTTGCCTGT
CCCCCGGAAGGGGTGGGGTGTTCATGTCTCCCAGAGGAGGCGGAGTCGAAACGTCATCTTACGGGGTGAG
GCCAGGGGCGGAGTCGGTTGATTAAGATGCGGGCAAAGGACCCTCTTTTATAGGTGTCAGGTCAGGTTTT
GGAGCTACACCTTGGGGGGCCGAGGCTTCCGCAGCAGGCAGCAAGAAAAGAGAGTTGGGACTAAGTCCAG
TACTGTTTTCTTAATCCCCACGTCTCCTCTACCCCTCCCTGGGCTTCTGCCCTGCCGAGTGCCTCTCTTG
CCTGCCTTCCTCCCCTTGTATGACCCTGGGCCGAGGAGGAATAGGTCCTCAGATAGAGTCCAGTCTAGAA
AAGGCCAGGCTACG
