>Addgene plasmid #29246 | pEMS1498 | addgene partial sequence | sequence record 39364 | pEMS1307-fwd 5'-ccgcacgtctaagaaaccat-3'
AAATAGGCGTATCACGAGGCCCTTTCGTCTTCAAGAATTAATTCCGATCATATTCAATAACCCTTAATGA
ATTCGAGCTCCTAGGCCGGCCGGTGGAGTAGAGAGCAACACTAAAGCTCTGGACACAGATATCCCAAGTT
CCAGTCAGGGCTATGGCCTTCCCATGTTAAGCCCTAAAGCTAATACTCACTCCCTAGCTCTGGGAGATAC
CAACAACTCTGGGGACTCTGCCTCTTAGCAAATCAACACCTAATTCCTGGGAACATTTTTGGTGCCTTCT
GCTACCTCCTCTTCAGGGATGGCTGCAGGGCACTTTGTCCTATGAGTCGGGGTGGAGAATGTCCAGTCTC
CTCCCCTCCCAATCACTTCCTCCATCATCCAGGTCTCCATTCACCATGTTACTTCCTTCACTTCTCCTTG
CCCAATCCCTCCCACAAGGAAGCCCCTAAAACAGGTTCCCAGATCTGGTCCCCAGCATCTGCCCCTCACA
CCAGGGCCTTTCAGGAAGATGAGTTCTATGGCTCCATTCTCTCTGACTCCAGATTCACCACACTGAAAGG
CAGCCTCTAGACCAGCCCTGGATGGATTGCACAAACTGGAGACTGCGGAAGACCTCTGCCAAGGAAAGCC
TGGCCCTCCCCAGTCCTGTCTGCCCCCTCTGAGCCCTGTCTAAGATTACAGCCCATGGCCCTTCCTCTCC
TTCCTTTCCCAGAGCAAGAGCCACAGCAGTTAGCCCATGACAGTGCCAGAGACAGCCCTGGCCTGGGGAA
CCAAGGACCAGAAGGGAAGACCAGGCCTCTA
