[The description below was written by a language model from this plasmid's Addgene catalogue record.]
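Description:
pEMS1498 is a Pleiades Promoter Project plasmid built on the large pEMS1313 backbone (about 18.8 kb without insert). It carries the human MiniPromoter Ple27, a 1,704 bp regulatory element designed from the CCL27 locus, which encodes the chemokine also known as CTACK or small inducible cytokine A27. The plasmid is maintained in E. coli as a high-copy construct under ampicillin selection. The record does not name the origin of replication, and no feature table is provided, so the remaining contents of the backbone cannot be described in detail here.

The Ple27 element was inserted by restriction cloning between FseI and AscI sites, upstream of a backbone-encoded reporter listed as Intron-LacZ-NLS. In this arrangement the MiniPromoter is the regulatory sequence under test rather than a coding insert. It drives transcription of a lacZ cassette in which an intron is generally included to improve expression of the transgene, and a nuclear localisation signal concentrates beta-galactosidase in the nucleus so that expressing cells can be resolved individually by histochemical staining. No CCL27 protein is indicated as being expressed.

The stated purpose is characterisation of the Ple27 expression pattern, as part of work on compact human MiniPromoters for targeted delivery to the central nervous system and their compatibility with adeno-associated viral vectors. The record does not state how this particular plasmid is delivered to cells or animals, nor whether pEMS1313 contains genomic targeting arms or viral elements.
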