Addgene plasmid #29246: pEMS1498
Purpose: Pleiades (Ple) MiniPromoter expression pattern described in de Leeuw et al., MTM, 2014 (PMID: 24761428).
Depositing lab: Elizabeth Simpson. Depositing organization: University of British Columbia. Publication: Targeted CNS Delivery Using Human MiniPromoters and Demonstrated Compatibility with Adeno-Associated Viral Vectors. de Leeuw CN, Dyka FM, Boye SL, Laprise S, Zhou M, Chou AY, Borretta L, McInerny SC, Banks KG, Portales-Casamar E, Swanson MI, D'Souza CA, Boye SE, Jones SJ, Holt RA, Goldowitz D, Hauswirth WW, Wasserman WW, Simpson EM. Mol Ther Methods Clin Dev. 2014 Jan 8;1:5. 10.1038/mtm.2013.5 PubMed 24761428.
Backbone
  Vector backbone: pEMS1313
  Backbone size w/o insert (bp): 18843
  Vector type: Pleiades Promoter Project [sic, Pleaides Plieades]
Growth in bacteria
  Bacterial resistance: Ampicillin, 100 μg/mL
  Growth temperature: 37°C
  Growth strain: DH5alpha
  Growth instructions: DH10B
  Copy number: High Copy
Gene/Insert
  Gene/Insert name: Ple27 (alt names: CCL27; Small inducible cytokine A27 precursor)
  Species: H. sapiens (human)
  Insert size (bp): 1704
  Entrez Gene: CCL27 (a.k.a. ALP, CTACK, CTAK, ESKINE, ILC, PESKY, SCYA27)
  Tag / fusion protein: Intron-LacZ-NLS (C terminal on backbone)
  Cloning method: Restriction Enzyme; 5′ cloning site FseI (unknown if destroyed); 3′ cloning site AscI (unknown if destroyed)
  Sequencing primers: 5′ Unknown
Terms and licenses: Academic/Nonprofit Terms; Industry Terms
How to cite: pEMS1498 was a gift from Elizabeth Simpson (Addgene plasmid # 29246 ; http://n2t.net/addgene:29246 ; RRID:Addgene_29246)
